>Addgene plasmid #176527 | PEA1 | addgene full sequence | sequence record 350558 | Addgene NGS Result
GAGGCGGAGAGGTGCGGCGGCAGCCAATCAGAGCGGCGCGCTCCGAAAGTTTCCTTTTATGGCGAGGCGG
CGGCGGCGGCGGCCCTATAAAAAGCGAAGCGCGCGGCGGGCGGGAGTCGCTGCGCGCTGCCTTCGCCCCG
TGCCCCGCTCCGCCGCCGCCTCGCGCCGCCCGCCCCGGCTCTGACTGACCGCGTTACTCCCACAGGTGAG
CGGGCGGGACGGCCCTTCTCCTCCGGGCTGTAATTAGCTGAGCAAGAGGTAAGGGTTTAAGGGATGGTTG
GTTGGTGGGGTATTAATGTTTAATTACCTGGAGCACCTGCCTGAAATCACTTTTTTTCAGGTTGGACCGG
TGCCACCATGGACTATAAGGACCACGACGGAGACTACAAGGATCATGATATTGATTACAAAGACGATGAC
GATAAGATGGCCCCAAAGAAGAAGCGGAAGGTCGGTATCCACGGAGTCCCAGCAGCCGACAAGAAGTACA
GCATCGGCCTGGACATCGGCACCAACTCTGTGGGCTGGGCCGTGATCACCGACGAGTACAAGGTGCCCAG
CAAGAAATTCAAGGTGCTGGGCAACACCGACCGGCACAGCATCAAGAAGAACCTGATCGGAGCCCTGCTG
TTCGACAGCGGCGAAACAGCCGAGGCCACCCGGCTGAAGAGAACCGCCAGAAGAAGATACACCAGACGGA
AGAACCGGATCTGCTATCTGCAAGAGATCTTCAGCAACGAGATGGCCAAGGTGGACGACAGCTTCTTCCA
CAGACTGGAAGAGTCCTTCCTGGTGGAAGAGGATAAGAAGCACGAGCGGCACCCCATCTTCGGCAACATC
GTGGACGAGGTGGCCTACCACGAGAAGTACCCCACCATCTACCACCTGAGAAAGAAACTGGTGGACAGCA
CCGACAAGGCCGACCTGCGGCTGATCTATCTGGCCCTGGCCCACATGATCAAGTTCCGGGGCCACTTCCT
GATCGAGGGCGACCTGAACCCCGACAACAGCGACGTGGACAAGCTGTTCATCCAGCTGGTGCAGACCTAC
AACCAGCTGTTCGAGGAAAACCCCATCAACGCCAGCGGCGTGGACGCCAAGGCCATCCTGTCTGCCAGAC
TGAGCAAGAGCAGACGGCTGGAAAATCTGATCGCCCAGCTGCCCGGCGAGAAGAAGAATGGCCTGTTCGG
AAACCTGATTGCCCTGAGCCTGGGCCTGACCCCCAACTTCAAGAGCAACTTCGACCTGGCCGAGGATGCC
AAACTGCAGCTGAGCAAGGACACCTACGACGACGACCTGGACAACCTGCTGGCCCAGATCGGCGACCAGT
ACGCCGACCTGTTTCTGGCCGCCAAGAACCTGTCCGACGCCATCCTGCTGAGCGACATCCTGAGAGTGAA
CACCGAGATCACCAAGGCCCCCCTGAGCGCCTCTATGATCAAGAGATACGACGAGCACCACCAGGACCTG
ACCCTGCTGAAAGCTCTCGTGCGGCAGCAGCTGCCTGAGAAGTACAAAGAGATTTTCTTCGACCAGAGCA
AGAACGGCTACGCCGGCTACATTGACGGCGGAGCCAGCCAGGAAGAGTTCTACAAGTTCATCAAGCCCAT
CCTGGAAAAGATGGACGGCACCGAGGAACTGCTCGTGAAGCTGAACAGAGAGGACCTGCTGCGGAAGCAG
CGGACCTTCGACAACGGCAGCATCCCCCACCAGATCCACCTGGGAGAGCTGCACGCCATTCTGCGGCGGC
AGGAAGATTTTTACCCATTCCTGAAGGACAACCGGGAAAAGATCGAGAAGATCCTGACCTTCCGCATCCC
CTACTACGTGGGCCCTCTGGCCAGGGGAAACAGCAGATTCGCCTGGATGACCAGAAAGAGCGAGGAAACC
ATCACCCCCTGGAACTTCGAGGAAGTGGTGGACAAGGGCGCTTCCGCCCAGAGCTTCATCGAGCGGATGA
CCAACTTCGATAAGAACCTGCCCAACGAGAAGGTGCTGCCCAAGCACAGCCTGCTGTACGAGTACTTCAC
CGTGTATAACGAGCTGACCAAAGTGAAATACGTGACCGAGGGAATGAGAAAGCCCGCCTTCCTGAGCGGC
GAGCAGAAAAAGGCCATCGTGGACCTGCTGTTCAAGACCAACCGGAAAGTGACCGTGAAGCAGCTGAAAG
AGGACTACTTCAAGAAAATCGAGTGCTTCGACTCCGTGGAAATCTCCGGCGTGGAAGATCGGTTCAACGC
CTCCCTGGGCACATACCACGATCTGCTGAAAATTATCAAGGACAAGGACTTCCTGGACAATGAGGAAAAC
GAGGACATTCTGGAAGATATCGTGCTGACCCTGACACTGTTTGAGGACAGAGAGATGATCGAGGAACGGC
TGAAAACCTATGCCCACCTGTTCGACGACAAAGTGATGAAGCAGCTGAAGCGGCGGAGATACACCGGCTG
GGGCAGGCTGAGCCGGAAGCTGATCAACGGCATCCGGGACAAGCAGTCCGGCAAGACAATCCTGGATTTC
CTGAAGTCCGACGGCTTCGCCAACAGAAACTTCATGCAGCTGATCCACGACGACAGCCTGACCTTTAAAG
AGGACATCCAGAAAGCCCAGGTGTCCGGCCAGGGCGATAGCCTGCACGAGCACATTGCCAATCTGGCCGG
CAGCCCCGCCATTAAGAAGGGCATCCTGCAGACAGTGAAGGTGGTGGACGAGCTCGTGAAAGTGATGGGC
CGGCACAAGCCCGAGAACATCGTGATCGAAATGGCCAGAGAGAACCAGACCACCCAGAAGGGACAGAAGA
ACAGCCGCGAGAGAATGAAGCGGATCGAAGAGGGCATCAAAGAGCTGGGCAGCCAGATCCTGAAAGAACA
CCCCGTGGAAAACACCCAGCTGCAGAACGAGAAGCTGTACCTGTACTACCTGCAGAATGGGCGGGATATG
TACGTGGACCAGGAACTGGACATCAACCGGCTGTCCGACTACGATGTGGACGCTATCGTGCCTCAGAGCT
TTCTGAAGGACGACTCCATCGACAACAAGGTGCTGACCAGAAGCGACAAGAACCGGGGCAAGAGCGACAA
CGTGCCCTCCGAAGAGGTCGTGAAGAAGATGAAGAACTACTGGCGGCAGCTGCTGAACGCCAAGCTGATT
ACCCAGAGAAAGTTCGACAATCTGACCAAGGCCGAGAGAGGCGGCCTGAGCGAACTGGATAAGGCCGGCT
TCATCAAGAGACAGCTGGTGGAAACCCGGCAGATCACAAAGCACGTGGCACAGATCCTGGACTCCCGGAT
GAACACTAAGTACGACGAGAATGACAAGCTGATCCGGGAAGTGAAAGTGATCACCCTGAAGTCCAAGCTG
GTGTCCGATTTCCGGAAGGATTTCCAGTTTTACAAAGTGCGCGAGATCAACAACTACCACCACGCCCACG
ACGCCTACCTGAACGCCGTCGTGGGAACCGCCCTGATCAAAAAGTACCCTAAGCTGGAAAGCGAGTTCGT
GTACGGCGACTACAAGGTGTACGACGTGCGGAAGATGATCGCCAAGAGCGAGCAGGAAATCGGCAAGGCT
ACCGCCAAGTACTTCTTCTACAGCAACATCATGAACTTTTTCAAGACCGAGATTACCCTGGCCAACGGCG
AGATCCGGAAGCGGCCTCTGATCGAGACAAACGGCGAAACCGGGGAGATCGTGTGGGATAAGGGCCGGGA
TTTTGCCACCGTGCGGAAAGTGCTGAGCATGCCCCAAGTGAATATCGTGAAAAAGACCGAGGTGCAGACA
GGCGGCTTCAGCAAAGAGTCTATCCTGCCCAAGAGGAACAGCGATAAGCTGATCGCCAGAAAGAAGGACT
GGGACCCTAAGAAGTACGGCGGCTTCGACAGCCCCACCGTGGCCTATTCTGTGCTGGTGGTGGCCAAAGT
GGAAAAGGGCAAGTCCAAGAAACTGAAGAGTGTGAAAGAGCTGCTGGGGATCACCATCATGGAAAGAAGC
AGCTTCGAGAAGAATCCCATCGACTTTCTGGAAGCCAAGGGCTACAAAGAAGTGAAAAAGGACCTGATCA
TCAAGCTGCCTAAGTACTCCCTGTTCGAGCTGGAAAACGGCCGGAAGAGAATGCTGGCCTCTGCCGGCGA
ACTGCAGAAGGGAAACGAACTGGCCCTGCCCTCCAAATATGTGAACTTCCTGTACCTGGCCAGCCACTAT
GAGAAGCTGAAGGGCTCCCCCGAGGATAATGAGCAGAAACAGCTGTTTGTGGAACAGCACAAGCACTACC
TGGACGAGATCATCGAGCAGATCAGCGAGTTCTCCAAGAGAGTGATCCTGGCCGACGCTAATCTGGACAA
AGTGCTGTCCGCCTACAACAAGCACCGGGATAAGCCCATCAGAGAGCAGGCCGAGAATATCATCCACCTG
TTTACCCTGACCAATCTGGGAGCCCCTGCCGCCTTCAAGTACTTTGACACCACCATCGACCGGAAGAGGT
ACACCAGCACGAAAGAGGTGCTGGACGCCACCCTGATCCACCAGAGCATCACCGGCCTGTACGAGACACG
GATCGACCTGTCTCAGCTGGGAGGTGACTCTGGAGGATCTAGCGGAGGATCCTCTGGCAGCGAGACACCA
GGAACAAGCGAGTCAGCAACACCAGAGAGCAGTGGCGGCAGCAGCGGCGGCAGCAGCACCCTAAATATAG
AAGATGAGTATCGGCTACATGAGACCTCAAAAGAGCCAGATGTTTCTCTAGGGTCCACATGGCTGTCTGA
TTTTCCTCAGGCCTGGGCGGAAACCGGGGGCATGGGACTGGCAGTTCGCCAAGCTCCTCTGATCATACCT
CTGAAAGCAACCTCTACCCCCGTGTCCATAAAACAATACCCCATGTCACAAGAAGCCAGACTGGGGATCA
AGCCCCACATACAGAGACTGTTGGACCAGGGAATACTGGTACCCTGCCAGTCCCCCTGGAACACGCCCCT
GCTACCCGTTAAGAAACCAGGGACTAATGATTATAGGCCTGTCCAGGATCTGAGAGAAGTCAACAAGCGG
GTGGAGGACATCCACCCCACCGTGCCCAACCCTTACAACCTCTTGAGCGGGCTCCCACCGTCCCACCAGT
GGTACACTGTGCTTGATTTAAAGGATGCCTTTTTCTGCCTGAGACTCCACCCCACCAGTCAGCCTCTCTT
CGCCTTTGAGTGGAGAGATCCAGAGATGGGAATCTCAGGACAATTGACCTGGACCAGACTCCCACAGGGT
TTCAAAAACAGTCCCACCCTGTTTAATGAGGCACTGCACAGAGACCTAGCAGACTTCCGGATCCAGCACC
CAGACTTGATCCTGCTACAGTACGTGGATGACTTACTGCTGGCCGCCACTTCTGAGCTAGACTGCCAACA
AGGTACTCGGGCCCTGTTACAAACCCTAGGGAACCTCGGGTATCGGGCCTCGGCCAAGAAAGCCCAAATT
TGCCAGAAACAGGTCAAGTATCTGGGGTATCTTCTAAAAGAGGGTCAGAGATGGCTGACTGAGGCCAGAA
AAGAGACTGTGATGGGGCAGCCTACTCCAAAGACCCCTCGACAACTAAGGGAGTTCCTAGGGAAGGCAGG
CTTCTGTCGCCTCTTCATCCCTGGGTTTGCAGAAATGGCAGCCCCCCTGTACCCTCTCACCAAACCGGGG
ACTCTGTTTAATTGGGGCCCAGACCAACAAAAGGCCTATCAAGAAATCAAGCAAGCCCTTCTAACTGCCC
CAGCCCTGGGGTTGCCAGATTTGACTAAGCCCTTTGAACTCTTTGTCGACGAGAAGCAGGGCTACGCCAA
AGGTGTCCTAACGCAAAAACTGGGACCTTGGCGTCGGCCGGTGGCCTACCTGTCCAAAAAGCTAGACCCA
GTAGCAGCTGGGTGGCCCCCTTGCCTACGGATGGTAGCAGCCATTGCCGTACTGACAAAGGATGCAGGCA
AGCTAACCATGGGACAGCCACTAGTCATTCTGGCCCCCCATGCAGTAGAGGCACTAGTCAAACAACCCCC
CGACCGCTGGCTTTCCAACGCCCGGATGACTCACTATCAGGCCTTGCTTTTGGACACGGACCGGGTCCAG
TTCGGACCGGTGGTAGCCCTGAACCCGGCTACGCTGCTCCCACTGCCTGAGGAAGGGCTGCAACACAACT
GCCTTGATATCCTGGCCGAAGCCCACGGAACCCGACCCGACCTAACGGACCAGCCGCTCCCAGACGCCGA
CCACACCTGGTACACGGATGGAAGCAGTCTCTTACAAGAGGGACAGCGTAAGGCGGGAGCTGCGGTGACC
ACCGAGACCGAGGTAATCTGGGCTAAAGCCCTGCCAGCCGGGACATCCGCTCAGCGGGCTGAACTGATAG
CACTCACCCAGGCCCTAAAGATGGCAGAAGGTAAGAAGCTAAATGTTTATACTGATAGCCGTTATGCTTT
TGCTACTGCCCATATCCATGGAGAAATATACAGAAGGCGTGGGTGGCTCACATCAGAAGGCAAAGAGATC
AAAAATAAAGACGAGATCTTGGCCCTACTAAAAGCCCTCTTTCTGCCCAAAAGACTTAGCATAATCCATT
GTCCAGGACATCAAAAGGGACACAGCGCCGAGGCTAGAGGCAACCGGATGGCTGACCAAGCGGCCCGAAA
GGCAGCCATCACAGAGACTCCAGACACCTCTACCCTCCTCATAGAAAATTCATCACCCTCTGGCGGCTCA
AAAAGAACCGCCGACGGCAGCGAATTCGAGAAAAGGCCGGCGGCCACGAAAAAGGCCGGCCAGGCAAAAA
AGAAAAAGTAAGAATTCCTAGAGCTCGCTGATCAGCCTCGACTGTGCCTTCTAGTTGCCAGCCATCTGTT
GTTTGCCCCTCCCCCGTGCCTTCCTTGACCCTGGAAGGTGCCACTCCCACTGTCCTTTCCTAATAAAATG
AGGAAATTGCATCGCATTGTCTGAGTAGGTGTCATTCTATTCTGGGGGGTGGGGTGGGGCAGGACAGCAA
GGGGGAGGATTGGGAAGAGAATAGCAGGCATGCTGGGGAGCGGCCGCTCTAGAACTAGTGGATCCCCCGG
GCTGCAGGAATTCGATACGAATCCTGCAGGAAAAAAGCACCGACTCGGTGCCACTTTTTCAAGTTGATAA
CGGACTAGCCTTATTTTAACTTGCTATTTCTAGCTCTAAAACGTCTTCTCGAAGACCCCGGTGTTTCGTC
CTTTCCACAAGATATATAAAGCCAAGAAATCGAAATACTTTCAAGTTACGGTAAGCATATGATAGTCCAT
TTTAAAACATAATTTTAAAACTGCAAACTACCCAAGAAATTATTACTTTCTACGTCACGTATTTTGTACT
AATATCTTTGTGTTTACAGTCAAATTAATTCCAATTATCTCTCTAACAGCCTTGTATCGTATATGCAAAT
ATGAAGGAATCATGGGAAATAGGCCCTCGCGGCCGCAGGAACCCCTAGTGATGGAGTTGGCCACTCCCTC
TCTGCGCGCTCGCTCGCTCACTGAGGCCGGGCGACCAAAGGTCGCCCGACGCCCGGGCTTTGCCCGGGCG
GCCTCAGTGAGCGAGCGAGCGCGCAGCTGCCTGCAGGGGCGCCTGATGCGGTATTTTCTCCTTACGCATC
TGTGCGGTATTTCACACCGCATA
[95 nt withheld, positions 7654-7748]
T
[46 nt withheld, positions 7750-7795]
C
[141 nt withheld, positions 7797-7937]
CCTTTGACGTTGGAGTCCACGTTCTTT
[37 nt withheld, positions 7965-8001]
ACTCTATCTCGGGCTATTCTTTTGATTTATAAGGGATTTTGCCGATTTCGGTCTATTGGTTAAAAAATGA
GCTGATTTAACAAAAATTTAACGCGAATTTTAACAAAATATTAACGTTTACAATTTTATGGTGCACTCTC
AGTACAATCTGCTCTGATGCCGCATAGTTAAGCCAGCCCCGACACCCGCCAACACCCGCTGACGCGCCCT
GACGGGCTTGTCTGCTCCCGGCATCCGCTTACAGACAAGCTGTGACCGTCTCCGGGAGCTGCATGTGTCA
GAGGTTTTCACCGTCATCACCGAAACGCGCGAGACGAAAGGGCCTCGTGATACGCCTATTTTTATAGGTT
AATGTCATGATAATAATGGTTTCTTAGACGTCAGGTGGCACTTTTCGGGGAAATGTGCGCGGAACCCCTA
TTTGTTTATTTTTCTAAATACATTCAAATATGTATCCGCTCATGAGACAATAACCCTGATAAATGCTTCA
ATAATATTGAAAAAGGAAGAGTATGAGTATTCAACATTTCCGTGTCGCCCTTATTCCCTTTTTTGCGGCA
TTTTGCCTTCCTGTTTTTGCTCACCCAGAAACGCTGGTGAAAGTAAAAGATGCTGAAGATCAGTTGGGTG
CACGAGTGGGTTACATCGAACTGGATCTCAACAGCGGTAAGATCCTTGAGAGTTTTCGCCCCGAAGAACG
TTTTCCAATGATGAGCACTTTTAAAGTTCTGCTATGTGGCGCGGTATTATCCCGTATTGACGCCGGGCAA
GAGCAACTCGGTCGCCGCATACACTATTCTCAGAATGACTTGGTTGAGTACTCACCAGTCACAGAAAAGC
ATCTTACGGATGGCATGACAGTAAGAGAATTATGCAGTGCTGCCATAACCATGAGTGATAACACTGCGGC
CAACTTACTTCTGACAACGATCGGAGGACCGAAGGAGCTAACCGCTTTTTTGCACAACATGGGGGATCAT
GTAACTCGCCTTGATCGTTGGGAACCGGAGCTGAATGAAGCCATACCAAACGACGAGCGTGACACCACGA
TGCCTGTAGCAATGGCAACAACGTTGCGCAAACTATTAACTGGCGAACTACTTACTCTAGCTTCCCGGCA
ACAATTAATAGACTGGATGGAGGCGGATAAAGTTGCAGGACCACTTCTGCGCTCGGCCCTTCCGGCTGGC
TGGTTTATTGCTGATAAATCTGGAGCCGGTGAGCGTGGAAGCCGCGGTATCATTGCAGCACTGGGGCCAG
ATGGTAAGCCCTCCCGTATCGTAGTTATCTACACGACGGGGAGTCAGGCAACTATGGATGAACGAAATAG
ACAGATCGCTGAGATAGGTGCCTCACTGATTAAGCATTGGTAACTGTCAGACCAAGTTTACTCATATATA
CTTTAGATTGATTTAAAACTTCATTTTTAATTTAAAAGGATCTAGGTGAAGATCCTTTTTGATAATCTCA
TGACCAAAATCCCTTAACGTGAGTTTTCGTTCCACTGAGCGTCAGACCCCGTAGAAAAGATCAAAGGATC
TTCTTGAGATCCTTTTTTTCTGCGCGTAATCTGCTGCTTGCAAACAAAAAAACCACCGCTACCAGCGGTG
GTTTGTTTGCCGGATCAAGAGCTACCAACTCTTTTTCCGAAGGTAACTGGCTTCAGCAGAGCGCAGATAC
CAAATACTGTTCTTCTAGTGTAGCCGTAGTTAGGCCACCACTTCAAGAACTCTGTAGCACCGCCTACATA
CCTCGCTCTGCTAATCCTGTTACCAGTGGCTGCTGCCAGTGGCGATAAGTCGTGTCTTACCGGGTTGGAC
TCAAGACGATAGTTACCGGATAAGGCGCAGCGGTCGGGCTGAACGGGGGGTTCGTGCACACAGCCCAGCT
TGGAGCGAACGACCTACACCGAACTGAGATACCTACAGCGTGAGCTATGAGAAAGCGCCACGCTTCCCGA
AGGGAGAAAGGCGGACAGGTATCCGGTAAGCGGCAGGGTCGGAACAGGAGAGCGCACGAGGGAGCTTCCA
GGGGGAAACGCCTGGTATCTTTATAGTCCTGTCGGGTTTCGCCACCTCTGACTTGAGCGTCGATTTTTGT
GATGCTCGTCAGGGGGGCGGAGCCTATGGAAAAACGCCAGCAACGCGGCCTTTTTACGGTTCCTGGCCTT
TTGCTGGCCTTTTGCTCACATGTGAGGGCCTATTTCCCATGATTCCTTCATATTTGCATATACGATACAA
GGCTGTTAGAGAGATAATTGGAATTAATTTGACTGTAAACACAAAGATATTAGTACAAAATACGTGACGT
AGAAAGTAATAATTTCTTGGGTAGTTTGCAGTTTTAAAATTATGTTTTAAAATGGACTATCATATGCTTA
CCGTAACTTGAAAGTATTTCGATTTCTTGGCTTTATATATCTTGTGGAAAGGACGAAACACCGGGTCTTC
GAGAAGACCTGTTTTAGAGCTAGAAATAGCAAGTTAAAATAAGGCTAGTCCGTTATCAACTTGAAAAAGT
GGCACCGAGTCGGTGCGGGTCTTCGAGAAGACCTTTTTTTTGTTCTAGTCCGTTTTTAGCGCGTGCGCCA
ATTCTGCAGACAAATGGCTCTAGAGGTACCCGTTACATAACTTACGGTAAATGGCCCGCCTGGCTGACCG
CCCAACGACCCCCGCCCATTGACGTCAATAGTAACGCCAATAGGGACTTTCCATTGACGTCAATGGGTGG
AGTATTTACGGTAAACTGCCCACTTGGCAGTACATCAAGTGTATCATATGCCAAGTACGCCCCCTATTGA
CGTCAATGACGGTAAATGGCCCGCCTGGCATTGTGCCCAGTACATGACCTTATGGGACTTTCCTACTTGG
CAGTACATCTACGTATTAGTCATCGCTATTACCATGGTCGAGGTGAGCCCCACGTTCTGCTTCACTCTCC
CCATCTCCCCCCCCTCCCCACCCCCAATTTTGTATTTATTTATTTTTTAATTATTTTGTGCAGCGATGGG
GGCGGGGGGGGGGGGCGCGCGCCAGGCGGGGCGGGGCGGGGCGAGGGGCGGGGCGGGGC
Features (pLannotate 1.2.2; 21 found; start..end, strand, type, name):
    113..340     +  intron         hybrid intron: hybrid between chicken β-actin (CBA) and minute virus of mice (MMV) introns (Gray et al., 2011)
    478..2079    +  CDS            Cas9(N): N-terminal portion of Streptococcus pyogenes Cas9 (Zetsche et al., 2015)
   2080..4574    +  CDS            Cas9(C) (fragment): C-terminal portion of Streptococcus pyogenes Cas9 (Zetsche et al., 2015)
   4678..6709    +  CDS            gag-pol (fragment): Moloney murine leukemia virus Gag-Pol polyprotein; gag-pol; contains a read-through stop codon
   6751..6798    +  CDS            nucleoplasmin NLS: bipartite nuclear localization signal from nucleoplasmin
   6832..6943    +  polyA_signal   bGH poly(A) signal: bovine growth hormone polyadenylation signal
   7040..7087    +  misc_feature   MCS (fragment): pBluescript multiple cloning site
   7107..7182    -  misc_RNA       gRNA scaffold: guide RNA scaffold for the Streptococcus pyogenes CRISPR/Cas9 system
   7208..7448    -  promoter       U6 promoter: RNA polymerase III promoter for human U6 snRNA
   7457..7597    +  repeat_region  AAV2 ITR: inverted terminal repeat of adeno-associated virus serotype 2 inverted
   7602..7653    -  misc_feature   bom (fragment): basis of mobility region from pBR322
   7672..8127    +  rep_origin     f1 ori (sequence partly withheld): f1 bacteriophage origin of replication; arrow indicates direction of (+) strand synthesis
   8128..8177    -  misc_feature   bom (fragment): basis of mobility region from pBR322
   8279..8314    -  CDS            rop (fragment): Rop protein, which maintains plasmids at low copy number; rop
   8409..8513    +  promoter       AmpR promoter: bla
   8514..9374    +  CDS            AmpR: β-lactamase; bla; confers resistance to ampicillin, carbenicillin, and related antibiotics
   9545..10133   +  rep_origin     ori: high-copy-number ColE1/pMB1/pBR322/pUC origin of replication
  10195..10435   +  promoter       U6 promoter: RNA polymerase III promoter for human U6 snRNA
  10462..10537   +  misc_RNA       gRNA scaffold: guide RNA scaffold for the Streptococcus pyogenes CRISPR/Cas9 system
  10622..10907   +  enhancer       CMV enhancer: human cytomegalovirus immediate early enhancer; contains an 18-bp deletion relative to the standard CMV enhancer
  10909..112     +  promoter       chicken β-actin promoter (across the origin): No description available
