[The description below was written by a language model from this plasmid's Addgene catalogue record and pLannotate feature annotations shown in this document.]
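Description:
PEA1 is an all-in-one mammalian expression plasmid of about 11 kb that delivers every component needed for nickase-based prime editing from a single vector. It derives from the PEA1-Puro backbone. The feature table shows no puromycin or other mammalian selection marker, so this version appears to be the selection-free form, although the record does not say so explicitly. In bacteria it is maintained at high copy through a ColE1/pUC-type origin and selected with ampicillin via the β-lactamase gene. An f1 origin and a single annotated AAV2 inverted terminal repeat are also present. These look like carry-overs from an earlier backbone, and one ITR alone would not support AAV packaging.

The protein payload is the prime editor, driven by the CbH promoter. That promoter is annotated as a CMV enhancer, a chicken β-actin promoter spanning the sequence origin, and a hybrid CBA/MVM intron. The open reading frame encodes Streptococcus pyogenes Cas9 carrying the H840A nickase mutation, which the annotation software splits into N- and C-terminal portions. It is fused to a reverse transcriptase that is annotated as a fragment of Moloney murine leukemia virus gag-pol. A nucleoplasmin bipartite nuclear localization signal and a bGH polyadenylation signal follow.

Two separate human U6 cassettes in opposite orientations each pair the Pol III promoter with an SpCas9 guide scaffold. According to the catalogue entry, one accepts a pegRNA and the other a conventional sgRNA, each through a BbsI cloning gate. The second guide would typically direct nicking of the non-edited strand, as in PE3-style editing. Users clone their target-specific guides into the gates and transfect the plasmid to install precise edits in human or mouse cells.
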