Addgene plasmid #176527: PEA1
Purpose: Delivers all prime editing nickase components in a single plasmid
Depositing lab: Paul Thomas. Depositing organization: South Australian Health and Medical Research Institute (SAHMRI). Publication: Optimized nickase- and nuclease-based prime editing in human and mouse cells. Adikusuma F, Lushington C, Arudkumar J, Godahewa GI, Chey YCJ, Gierus L, Piltz S, Geiger A, Jain Y, Reti D, Wilson LOW, Bauer DC, Thomas PQ. Nucleic Acids Res. 2021 Sep 17. pii: 6371974. doi: 10.1093/nar/gkab792. PubMed 34534334.
Backbone
  Vector backbone: PEA1-Puro
  Backbone manufacturer: Addgene 171991
  Vector type: Mammalian Expression, CRISPR
Growth in bacteria
  Bacterial resistance: Ampicillin, 100 μg/mL
  Growth temperature: 37°C
  Growth strain: DH5alpha
  Copy number: High Copy
Gene/Insert
  Gene/Insert name: CbH-Cas9(H840A)-RT, hU6-pegRNA (Bbs1 gate), hU6-sgRNA (Bbs1 gate)
  Species: Synthetic
  Promoter: CbH for Cas9, hU6 for gRNAs
  Cloning method: Restriction Enzyme; 5′ cloning site unknown (unknown if destroyed); 3′ cloning site unknown (unknown if destroyed)
  Sequencing primers: 5′ --; 3′ BGH-reverse
Terms and licenses: Academic/Nonprofit Terms; Industry Terms: Not Available to Industry
How to cite: PEA1 was a gift from Paul Thomas (Addgene plasmid # 176527 ; http://n2t.net/addgene:176527 ; RRID:Addgene_176527)
